Addgene plasmid #222230: 300_pETcon_SARS2_FLip
Purpose: yeast surface display of the SARS-CoV-2 FLip variant RBD
Depositing lab: Tyler Starr. Depositing organization: University of Utah. Publication: Deep mutational scanning of SARS-CoV-2 Omicron BA.2.86 and epistatic emergence of the KP.3 variant. Taylor AL, Starr TN. Virus Evol. 2024 Sep 2;10(1):veae067. doi: 10.1093/ve/veae067. eCollection 2024. PubMed 39310091.
Backbone
  Vector backbone: pETcon
  Vector type: Yeast Expression
  Selectable markers: TRP1
Growth in bacteria
  Bacterial resistance: Ampicillin, 100 μg/mL
  Growth temperature: 37°C
  Growth strain: DH5alpha
  Copy number: High Copy
Gene/Insert
  Gene/Insert name: SARS-CoV-2 FLip RBD
  Species: S. cerevisiae (budding yeast); SARS-CoV-2 virus
  Entrez Gene: S (a.k.a. GU280_gp02, spike glycoprotein)
  Tag / fusion protein: HA (N terminal on insert); c-Myc (C terminal on insert)
  Cloning method: Gibson Cloning
  Sequencing primers: 5′ Unknown
Terms and licenses: Academic/Nonprofit Terms; Industry Terms: Not Available to Industry
How to cite: 300_pETcon_SARS2_FLip was a gift from Tyler Starr (Addgene plasmid # 222230 ; http://n2t.net/addgene:222230 ; RRID:Addgene_222230)
