[The description below was written by a language model from this plasmid's Addgene catalogue record and pLannotate feature annotations shown in this document.]
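Description:
300_pETcon_SARS2_FLip is a yeast surface display plasmid built on the pETcon backbone, carrying the receptor-binding domain (RBD) of the SARS-CoV-2 spike glycoprotein from the FLip variant. It is an E. coli/S. cerevisiae shuttle vector of about 6.8 kb. In bacteria it replicates from a high-copy ColE1/pUC-type origin and is selected with ampicillin through the bla gene. In yeast it is maintained as a stable, low-copy episome by a CEN/ARS element and selected by tryptophan prototrophy through the TRP1 marker and its native promoter. An f1 origin, T3 and T7 promoters, and fragments of lacZα, lacI, rop and bom are also annotated; these appear to be remnants of the parental cloning vector rather than functional parts of the display cassette.

The expression cassette is driven by the galactose-inducible GAL1 promoter. It encodes Aga2, the a-agglutinin subunit that becomes tethered to the yeast cell wall by pairing with Aga1, followed downstream by the spike fragment corresponding to the RBD and then a C-terminal c-Myc epitope. The catalogue entry also lists an HA tag N-terminal to the insert, which would sit in the interval between Aga2 and the RBD, although the automated annotation did not call it. On induction, the RBD is exported and displayed on the cell surface, where the c-Myc tag allows expression to be quantified by antibody labelling alongside ligand binding. The associated work is deep mutational scanning of Omicron-lineage RBDs, so this plasmid fits as a variant background for that kind of display-based measurement.
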