Features (pLannotate 1.2.2; 22 found; start..end, strand, type, name):
      2..18      +  protein_bind   lac operator: The lac repressor binds to the lac operator to inhibit transcription in E. coli. This inhibition can be relieved by adding lactose or isopropyl-β-D-thiogalactopyranoside (IPTG). lac repressor encoded by lacI
     63..81      +  promoter       T3 promoter: promoter for bacteriophage T3 RNA polymerase
    315..756     +  promoter       GAL1 promoter: S. cerevisiae GAL1; inducible promoter, regulated by Gal4
    803..1063    +  CDS            AGA2: AGA2_YEAST - Experimental evidence at protein level: Swiss-Prot protein existence level 1. Receptor binding subunit of the a-agglutinin heterodimer. S.cerevisiae a and alpha cells express the complementary cell surface glycoproteins a-agglutinin and alpha-agglutinin, respectively, which interact with one another to promote cellular aggregation during mating. From Saccharomyces cerevisiae (strain ATCC 204508 / S288c) (Baker's yeast).
   1190..1792    +  CDS            S (fragment): SPIKE_SARS2 - Experimental evidence at protein level: Swiss-Prot protein existence level 1. [Spike glycoprotein]: May down-regulate host tetherin (BST2) by lysosomal degradation, thereby counteracting its antiviral activity. From Severe acute respiratory syndrome coronavirus 2 (2019-nCoV) (SARS-CoV-2).
   1814..1840    +  CDS            Myc (fragment): Myc (human c-Myc proto-oncogene) epitope tag
   2170..2188    -  promoter       T7 promoter: promoter for bacteriophage T7 RNA polymerase
   2191..2207    +  CDS            lacZα (fragment): LacZα fragment of β-galactosidase; lacZ fragment
   2242..2382    +  CDS            lacZα (fragment): LacZα fragment of β-galactosidase; lacZ fragment
   2386..2814    +  rep_origin     f1 ori (sequence partly withheld): f1 bacteriophage origin of replication; arrow indicates direction of (+) strand synthesis
   2842..2893    -  misc_feature   bom (fragment): basis of mobility region from pBR322
   2944..3618    -  CDS            TRP1: phosphoribosylanthranilate isomerase, required for tryptophan biosynthesis; S. cerevisiae TRP1; yeast auxotrophic marker
   3619..3766    -  promoter       TRP1 promoter: S. cerevisiae TRP1
   3904..3953    -  misc_feature   bom (fragment): basis of mobility region from pBR322
   4055..4090    -  CDS            rop (fragment): Rop protein, which maintains plasmids at low copy number; rop
   4158..4661    -  misc_feature   CEN/ARS: S. cerevisiae CEN6 centromere fused to an autonomously replicating sequence
   4698..4802    +  promoter       AmpR promoter: bla
   4803..5663    +  CDS            AmpR: β-lactamase; bla; confers resistance to ampicillin, carbenicillin, and related antibiotics
   5834..6422    +  rep_origin     ori: high-copy-number ColE1/pMB1/pBR322/pUC origin of replication
   6605..6697    +  CDS            lacI (fragment): lac repressor; lacI; The lac repressor binds to the lac operator to inhibit transcription in E. coli. This inhibition can be relieved by adding lactose or isopropyl-β-D-thiogalactopyranoside (IPTG).
   6710..6731    +  protein_bind   CAP binding site: CAP binding activates transcription in the presence of cAMP. E. coli catabolite activator protein
   6746..6776    +  promoter       lac promoter: promoter for the E. coli lac operon
>Addgene plasmid #222230 | 300_pETcon_SARS2_FLip | addgene full sequence | sequence record 444396 | Addgene NGS Result
ATTGTGAGCGGATAACAATTTCACACAGGAAACAGCTATGACCATGATTACGCCAAGCTCGAAATTAACC
CTCACTAAAGGGAACAAAAGCTGGTACCAATTCCTTGAATTTTCAAAAATTCTTACTTTTTTTTTGGATG
GACGCAAAGAAGTTTAATAATCATATTACATGGCATTACCACCATATACATATCCATATCTAATCTTACT
TATATGTTGTGGAAATGTAAAGAGCCCCATTATCTTAGCCTAAAAAAACCTTCTCTTTGGAACTTTCAGT
AATACGCTTAACTGCTCATTGCTATATTGAAGTACGGATTAGAAGCCGCCGAGCGGGTGACAGCCCTCCG
AAGGAAGACTCTCCTCCGTGCGTCCTCGTCTTCACCGGTCGCGTTCCTGAAACGCAGATGTGCCTCGCGC
CGCACTGCTCCGAACAATAAAGATTCTACAATACTAGCTTTTATGGTTATGAAGAGGAAAAATTGGCAGT
AACCTGGCCCCACAAACCTTCAAATGAACGAATCAAATTAACAACCATAGGATGATAATGCGATTAGTTT
TTTAGCCTTATTTCTGGGGTAATTAATCAGCGAAGCGATGATTTTTGATCTATTAACAGATATATAAATG
CAAAAACTGCATAACCACTTTAACTAATACTTTCAACATTTTCGGTTTGTATTACTTCTTATTCAAATGT
AATAAAAGTATCAACAAAAAATTGTTAATATACCTCTATACTTTAACGTCAAGGAGAAAAAACCCCGGAT
CGAATTCCCTACTTCATACATTTTCAATTAAGATGCAGTTACTTCGCTGTTTTTCAATATTTTCTGTTAT
TGCTTCAGTTTTAGCACAGGAACTGACAACTATATGCGAGCAAATCCCCTCACCAACTTTAGAATCGACG
CCGTACTCTTTGTCAACGACTACTATTTTGGCCAACGGGAAGGCAATGCAAGGAGTTTTTGAATATTACA
AATCAGTAACGTTTGTCAGTAATTGCGGTTCTCACCCCTCAACAACTAGCAAAGGCAGCCCCATAAACAC
ACAGTATGTTTTTAAGGACAATAGCTCGACGATTGAAGGTAGATACCCATACGACGTTCCAGACTACGCT
CTGCAGGCTAGTGGTGGAGGAGGCTCTGGTGGAGGCGGCCGCGGAGGCGGAGGGTCGGCTAGCCATATGA
ACATCACCAACTTGTGTCCATTCCATGAAGTTTTCAATGCTACTACTTTCGCTTCTGTTTACGCTTGGAA
TAGAAAGAGAATCTCTAACTGCGTTGCTGACTATTCTGTCATTTACAATTTTGCTCCATTCTTCGCTTTC
AAGTGCTATGGTGTTTCTCCAACTAAGTTGAACGATTTGTGTTTCACCAACGTTTACGCCGATTCCTTTG
TTATTAGAGGTAACGAAGTCTCCCAAATTGCTCCAGGTCAAACTGGTAATATTGCCGATTACAATTACAA
GTTGCCAGATGATTTCACCGGTTGTGTTATTGCTTGGAACTCTAACAAGTTGGATTCTAAGCCTTCTGGC
AACTACAATTACTTGTACAGGTTCTTGCGTAAGTCCAAATTGAAGCCATTCGAAAGAGATATTTCCACCG
AAATCTATCAAGCTGGTAACAAGCCATGTAATGGTGTTGCTGGTCCTAACTGTTACTCTCCATTGCAATC
TTACGGTTTCAGACCAACTTATGGTGTTGGTCATCAACCATACAGAGTTGTTGTTTTGTCTTTCGAGTTG
TTGCATGCTCCAGCTACTGTTTGTGGTCCAAAGAAATCTACTCTCGAGGGGGGCGGTTCCGAACAAAAGC
TTATTTCTGAAGAGGACTTGTAATAGAGATCTGATAACAACAGTGTAGATGTAACAAAATCGACTTTGTT
CCCACTGTACTTTTAGCTCGTACAAAATACAATATACTTTTCATTTCTCCGTAAACAACATGTTTTCCCA
TGTAATATCCTTTTCTATTTTTCGTTCCGTTACCAACTTTACACATACTTTATATAGCTATTCACTTCTA
TACACTAAAAAACTAAGACAATTTTAATTTTGCTGCCTGCCATATTTCAATTTGTTATAAATTCCTATAA
TTTATCCTATTAGTAGCTAAAAAAAGATGAATGTGAATCGAATCCTAAGAGAATTGAGCTCCAATTCGCC
CTATAGTGAGTCGTATTACAATTCACTGGCCGTCGTTAGATCGGAAGAGCACACGTCTGAACTCCAGTCA
CTTACAACGTCGTGACTGGGAAAACCCTGGCGTTACCCAACTTAATCGCCTTGCAGCACATCCCCCTTTC
GCCAGCTGGCGTAATAGCGAAGAGGCCCGCACCGATCGCCTTTCCCAACAGTTGCGCAGCCTGAATGGCG
AATGG
[124 nt withheld, positions 2386-2509]
C
[91 nt withheld, positions 2511-2601]
A
[49 nt withheld, positions 2603-2651]
CCTTTGACGTTGGAGTCCACGTTCTTT
[37 nt withheld, positions 2679-2715]
ACCCTATCTCGGTCTATTCTTTTGATTTATAAGGGATTTTGCCGATTTCGGCCTATTGGTTAAAAAATGA
GCTGATTTAACAAAAATTTAACGCGAATTTTAACAAAATATTAACGCTTACAATTTCCTGATGCGGTATT
TTCTCCTTACGCATCTGTGCGGTATTTCACACCGCATAGATCGGCAAGTGCACAAACAATACTTAAATAA
ATACTACTCAGTAATAACCTATTTCTTAGCATTTTTGACGAAATTTGCTATTTTGTTAGAGTCTTTTACA
CCATTTGTCTCCACACCTCCGCTTACATCAACACCAATAACGCCATTTAATCTAAGCGCATCACCAACAT
TTTCTGGCGTCAGTCCACCAGCTAACATAAAATGTAAGCTTTCGGGGCTCTCTTGCCTTCCAACCCAGTC
AGAAATCGAGTTCCAATCCAAAAGTTCACCTGTCCCACCTGCTTCTGAATCAAACAAGGGAATAAACGAA
TGAGGTTTCTGTGAAGCTGCACTGAGTAGTATGTTGCAGTCTTTTGGAAATACGAGTCTTTTAATAACTG
GCAAACCGAGGAACTCTTGGTATTCTTGCCACGACTCATCTCCATGCAGTTGGACGATATCAATGCCGTA
ATCATTGACCAGAGCCAAAACATCCTCCTTAGGTTGATTACGAAACACGCCAACCAAGTATTTCGGAGTG
CCTGAACTATTTTTATATGCTTTTACAAGACTTGAAATTTTCCTTGCAATAACCGGGTCAATTGTTCTCT
TTCTATTGGGCACACATATAATACCCAGCAAGTCAGCATCGGAATCTAGAGCACATTCTGCGGCCTCTGT
GCTCTGCAAGCCGCAAACTTTCACCAATGGACCAGAACTACCTGTGAAATTAATAACAGACATACTCCAA
GCTGCCTTTGTGTGCTTAATCACGTATACTCACGTGCTCAATAGTCACCAATGCCCTCCCTCTTGGCCCT
CTCCTTTTCTTTTTTCGACCGAATTAATTCTTAATCGGCAAAAAAAGAAAAGCTCCGGATCAAGATTGTA
CGTAAGGTGACAAGCTATTTTTCAATAAAGAATATCTTCCACTACTGCCATCTGGCGTCATAACTGCAAA
GTACACATATATTACGATGCTGTTCTATTAAATGCTTCCTATATTATATATATAGTAATGTCGTGATCTA
TGGTGCACTCTCAGTACAATCTGCTCTGATGCCGCATAGTTAAGCCAGCCCCGACACCCGCCAACACCCG
CTGACGCGCCCTGACGGGCTTGTCTGCTCCCGGCATCCGCTTACAGACAAGCTGTGACCGTCTCCGGGAG
CTGCATGTGTCAGAGGTTTTCACCGTCATCACCGAAACGCGCGAGACGAAAGGGCCTCGTGATACGCCTA
TTTTTATAGGTTAATGTCATGATAATAATGGTTTCTTAGACGGATCGCTTGCCTGTAACTTACACGCGCC
TCGTATCTTTTAATGATGGAATAATTTGGGAATTTACTCTGTGTTTATTTATTTTTATGTTTTGTATTTG
GATTTTAGAAAGTAAATAAAGAAGGTAGAAGAGTTACGGAATGAAGAAAAAAAAATAAACAAAGGTTTAA
AAAATTTCAACAAAAAGCGTACTTTACATATATATTTATTAGACAAGAAAAGCAGATTAAATAGATATAC
ATTCGATTAACGATAAGTAAAATGTAAAATCACAGGATTTTCGTGTGTGGTCTTCTACACAGACAAGATG
AAACAATTCGGCATTAATACCTGAGAGCAGGAAGAGCAAGATAAAAGGTAGTATTTGTTGGCGATCCCCC
TAGAGTCTTTTACATCTTCGGAAAACAAAAACTATTTTTTCTTTAATTTCTTTTTTTACTTTCTATTTTT
AATTTATATATTTATATTAAAAAATTTAAATTATAATTATTTTTATAGCACGTGATGAAAAGGACCCAGG
TGGCACTTTTCGGGGAAATGTGCGCGGAACCCCTATTTGTTTATTTTTCTAAATACATTCAAATATGTAT
CCGCTCATGAGACAATAACCCTGATAAATGCTTCAATAATATTGAAAAAGGAAGAGTATGAGTATTCAAC
ATTTCCGTGTCGCCCTTATTCCCTTTTTTGCGGCATTTTGCCTTCCTGTTTTTGCTCACCCAGAAACGCT
GGTGAAAGTAAAAGATGCTGAAGATCAGTTGGGTGCACGAGTGGGTTACATCGAACTGGATCTCAACAGC
GGTAAGATCCTTGAGAGTTTTCGCCCCGAAGAACGTTTTCCAATGATGAGCACTTTTAAAGTTCTGCTAT
GTGGCGCGGTATTATCCCGTATTGACGCCGGGCAAGAGCAACTCGGTCGCCGCATACACTATTCTCAGAA
TGACTTGGTTGAGTACTCACCAGTCACAGAAAAGCATCTTACGGATGGCATGACAGTAAGAGAATTATGC
AGTGCTGCCATAACCATGAGTGATAACACTGCGGCCAACTTACTTCTGACAACGATCGGAGGACCGAAGG
AGCTAACCGCTTTTTTGCACAACATGGGGGATCATGTAACTCGCCTTGATCGTTGGGAACCGGAGCTGAA
TGAAGCCATACCAAACGACGAGCGTGACACCACGATGCCTGTAGCAATGGCAACAACGTTGCGCAAACTA
TTAACTGGCGAACTACTTACTCTAGCTTCCCGGCAACAATTAATAGACTGGATGGAGGCGGATAAAGTTG
CAGGACCACTTCTGCGCTCGGCCCTTCCGGCTGGCTGGTTTATTGCTGATAAATCTGGAGCCGGTGAGCG
TGGGTCTCGCGGTATCATTGCAGCACTGGGGCCAGATGGTAAGCCCTCCCGTATCGTAGTTATCTACACG
ACGGGGAGTCAGGCAACTATGGATGAACGAAATAGACAGATCGCTGAGATAGGTGCCTCACTGATTAAGC
ATTGGTAACTGTCAGACCAAGTTTACTCATATATACTTTAGATTGATTTAAAACTTCATTTTTAATTTAA
AAGGATCTAGGTGAAGATCCTTTTTGATAATCTCATGACCAAAATCCCTTAACGTGAGTTTTCGTTCCAC
TGAGCGTCAGACCCCGTAGAAAAGATCAAAGGATCTTCTTGAGATCCTTTTTTTCTGCGCGTAATCTGCT
GCTTGCAAACAAAAAAACCACCGCTACCAGCGGTGGTTTGTTTGCCGGATCAAGAGCTACCAACTCTTTT
TCCGAAGGTAACTGGCTTCAGCAGAGCGCAGATACCAAATACTGTTCTTCTAGTGTAGCCGTAGTTAGGC
CACCACTTCAAGAACTCTGTAGCACCGCCTACATACCTCGCTCTGCTAATCCTGTTACCAGTGGCTGCTG
CCAGTGGCGATAAGTCGTGTCTTACCGGGTTGGACTCAAGACGATAGTTACCGGATAAGGCGCAGCGGTC
GGGCTGAACGGGGGGTTCGTGCACACAGCCCAGCTTGGAGCGAACGACCTACACCGAACTGAGATACCTA
CAGCGTGAGCTATGAGAAAGCGCCACGCTTCCCGAAGGGAGAAAGGCGGACAGGTATCCGGTAAGCGGCA
GGGTCGGAACAGGAGAGCGCACGAGGGAGCTTCCAGGGGGAAACGCCTGGTATCTTTATAGTCCTGTCGG
GTTTCGCCACCTCTGACTTGAGCGTCGATTTTTGTGATGCTCGTCAGGGGGGCGGAGCCTATGGAAAAAC
GCCAGCAACGCGGCCTTTTTACGGTTCCTGGCCTTTTGCTGGCCTTTTGCTCACATGTTCTTTCCTGCGT
TATCCCCTGATTCTGTGGATAACCGTATTACCGCCTTTGAGTGAGCTGATACCGCTCGCCGCAGCCGAAC
GACCGAGCGCAGCGAGTCAGTGAGCGAGGAAGCGGAAGAGCGCCCAATACGCAAACCGCCTCTCCCCGCG
CGTTGGCCGATTCATTAATGCAGCTGGCACGACAGGTTTCCCGACTGGAAAGCGGGCAGTGAGCGCAACG
CAATTAATGTGAGTTAGCTCACTCATTAGGCACCCCAGGCTTTACACTTTATGCTTCCGGCTCGTATGTT
GTGTGGA
